>Addgene plasmid #64384 | pRPR1_c6gRNA_RPR1t | addgene partial sequence | sequence record 111514 | T7 5'-TAATACGACTCACTATAGGG-3'
AAAGCAAATGAAGGATTTCATGCGTTTGTACTCTAATCTGGTAGAAAGATGTTTCACAGACTGTGTCAAT
GACTTCACAACATCAAAGCTAACCAATAAGGAACAAACATGCATCATGAAGTGCTCAGAAAAGTTCTTGA
AGCATAGCGAACGTGTAGGGCAGCGTTTCCAAGAACAAAACGCTGCCTTGGGACAAGGCTTGGGCCGATA
AGGTGTACTGGCGTATATATATCTAATTATGTATCTCTGGTGTAGCCCATTTTTAGCATGTAAATATAAA
GAGAAACCATATCTAATCTAACCAAATCCAAACAAAATTCAATAGTTACTATCGCTTTTTTCTTTCTGTA
TCGCAAATAAGTGAAAATTAAAAAAGAAAGATTAAATTGGAAGTTGGATATGGCTCGAGAAAAAAGCACC
GACTCGGTGCCACTTTTTCAAGTTGATAACGGACTAGCCTTATTTTAACTTGCTATTTCTAGCTCTAAAA
CTATACATTAGGACCTTTGCAAAGCTTCTGCCAATCGCAGCTCCCAGAGTTTCGTTCCCAGCCGCGAGCA
CCACAGCGTACCATGTGCGCCACGAGGCCTCAAACGTAAAACAATCGAAACGAAAAGAAACAGACTATAG
GGGAGTATAGAGACAGCCGGCCAATAAGAAGAGGAAAAAGAAATACTAGCGTTTATCAATGTGGGTCGTT
AACATATCCTGTTGACAATGATTACAGGTTAAAAGGTAGCGTAAGTGAATATTAACTATGGATATTCTTA
TACTTAGATAAGAGACATATAAAACACACGATGATTGATTGATTTT
