[The description below was written by a language model from this plasmid's Addgene catalogue record.]
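Description:
pRPR1_c6gRNA_RPR1t is a yeast expression plasmid built on the pRS425 backbone that encodes a single CRISPR guide RNA designated c6. pRS425 is a standard Saccharomyces cerevisiae/E. coli shuttle vector of the pRS series, generally known as a 2μ-based episomal plasmid carrying a LEU2 auxotrophic marker. The record itself does not list the yeast origin or selection marker, so these follow from the backbone name rather than from annotated features. In bacteria the plasmid is maintained at high copy and selected with ampicillin. The recorded total size is about 4 kb, with the insert accounting for only around 20 bp beyond the listed backbone, which corresponds to the length of the guide's spacer.

The payload is the c6 gRNA, with S. cerevisiae given as the associated species. No promoter or terminator is stated as a separate field, but the plasmid name indicates that the guide is placed between RPR1 promoter and RPR1 terminator elements. RPR1 is the yeast RNase P RNA gene, whose RNA polymerase III promoter is commonly used to produce small, uncapped, non-polyadenylated transcripts such as guide RNAs. The plasmid does not appear to encode a Cas9 protein, so the guide would have to be paired with a Cas9 or Cas9-derived partner supplied from another construct.

The construct comes from work on tunable, multifunctional eukaryotic transcription factors based on CRISPR/Cas, which suggests the c6 guide serves to direct such a factor to a specific target site to modulate transcription in yeast. The record does not state which promoter or locus the c6 guide recognises, and no feature table was provided to confirm the arrangement of the parts.
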