Addgene plasmid #64384: pRPR1_c6gRNA_RPR1t
Purpose: encodes c6 gRNA
Depositing lab: Timothy Lu. Depositing organization: Massachusetts Institute of Technology. Publication: Tunable and Multifunctional Eukaryotic Transcription Factors Based on CRISPR/Cas. Farzadfard F, Perli SD, Lu TK. ACS Synth Biol. 2013 Sep 11. 10.1021/sb400081r PubMed 23977949.
Backbone
  Vector backbone: pRS425
  Backbone size w/o insert (bp): 4000
  Total vector size (bp): 4020
  Vector type: Yeast Expression
Growth in bacteria
  Bacterial resistance: Ampicillin, 100 μg/mL
  Growth temperature: 37°C
  Growth strain: DH5alpha
  Copy number: High Copy
Gene/Insert
  Gene/Insert name: c6 gRNA
  gRNA/shRNA sequence: TGCAAAGGTCCTAATGTATA
  Species: S. cerevisiae (budding yeast)
Terms and licenses: Academic/Nonprofit Terms; Industry Terms: Not Available to Industry
How to cite: pRPR1_c6gRNA_RPR1t was a gift from Timothy Lu (Addgene plasmid # 64384 ; http://n2t.net/addgene:64384 ; RRID:Addgene_64384)
